>Addgene plasmid #193606 | pXPR_003 sgINTS12 guide 1 | addgene full sequence | sequence record 380078 | Addgene NGS Result
TAACAAATTGGCTGTGGTATATAAAATTATTCATAATGATAGTAGGAGGCTTGGTAGGTTTAAGAATAGT
TTTTGCTGTACTTTCTATAGTGAATAGAGTTAGGCAGGGATATTCACCATTATCGTTTCAGACCCACCTC
CCAACCCCGAGGGGACCCAGAGAGGGCCTATTTCCCATGATTCCTTCATATTTGCATATACGATACAAGG
CTGTTAGAGAGATAATTAGAATTAATTTGACTGTAAACACAAAGATATTAGTACAAAATACGTGACGTAG
AAAGTAATAATTTCTTGGGTAGTTTGCAGTTTTAAAATTATGTTTTAAAATGGACTATCATATGCTTACC
GTAACTTGAAAGTATTTCGATTTCTTGGCTTTATATATCTTGTGGAAAGGACGAAACACCGAACTTACCT
ACAAACAACGCGTTTTAGAGCTAGAAATAGCAAGTTAAAATAAGGCTAGTCCGTTATCAACTTGAAAAAG
TGGCACCGAGTCGGTGCTTTTTTAAGCTTGGCGTAACTAGATCTTGAGACAAATGGCAGTATTCATCCAC
AATTTTAAAAGAAAAGGGGGGATTGGGGGGTACAGTGCAGGGGAAAGAATAGTAGACATAATAGCAACAG
ACATACAAACTAAAGAATTACAAAAACAAATTACAAAAATTCAAAATTTTCGGGTTTATTACAGGGACAG
CAGAGATCCACTTTGGCGCCGGCTCGAGGGGGCCCGGGTGCAAAGATGGATAAAGTTTTAAACAGAGAGG
AATCTTTGCAGCTAATGGACCTTCTAGGTCTTGAAAGGAGTGGGAATTGGCTCCGGTGCCCGTCAGTGGG
CAGAGCGCACATCGCCCACAGTCCCCGAGAAGTTGGGGGGAGGGGTCGGCAATTGATCCGGTGCCTAGAG
AAGGTGGCGCGGGGTAAACTGGGAAAGTGATGTCGTGTACTGGCTCCGCCTTTTTCCCGAGGGTGGGGGA
GAACCGTATATAAGTGCAGTAGTCGCCGTGAACGTTCTTTTTCGCAACGGGTTTGCCGCCAGAACACAGG
TAAGTGCCGTGTGTGGTTCCCGCGGGCCTGGCCTCTTTACGGGTTATGGCCCTTGCGTGCCTTGAATTAC
TTCCACCTGGCTGCAGTACGTGATTCTTGATCCCGAGCTTCGGGTTGGAAGTGGGTGGGAGAGTTCGAGG
CCTTGCGCTTAAGGAGCCCCTTCGCCTCGTGCTTGAGTTGAGGCCTGGCCTGGGCGCTGGGGCCGCCGCG
TGCGAATCTGGTGGCACCTTCGCGCCTGTCTCGCTGCTTTCGATAAGTCTCTAGCCATTTAAAATTTTTG
ATGACCTGCTGCGACGCTTTTTTTCTGGCAAGATAGTCTTGTAAATGCGGGCCAAGATCTGCACACTGGT
ATTTCGGTTTTTGGGGCCGCGGGCGGCGACGGGGCCCGTGCGTCCCAGCGCACATGTTCGGCGAGGCGGG
GCCTGCGAGCGCGGCCACCGAGAATCGGACGGGGGTAGTCTCAAGCTGGCCGGCCTGCTCTGGTGCCTGG
CCTCGCGCCGCCGTGTATCGCCCCGCCCTGGGCGGCAAGGCTGGCCCGGTCGGCACCAGTTGCGTGAGCG
GAAAGATGGCCGCTTCCCGGCCCTGCTGCAGGGAGCTCAAAATGGAGGACGCGGCGCTCGGGAGAGCGGG
CGGGTGAGTCACCCACACAAAGGAAAAGGGCCTTTCCGTCCTCAGCCGTCGCTTCATGTGACTCCACGGA
GTACCGGGCGCCGTCCAGGCACCTCGATTAGTTCTCGAGCTTTTGGAGTACGTCGTCTTTAGGTTGGGGG
GAGGGGTTTTATGCGATGGAGTTTCCCCACACTGAGTGGGTGGAGACTGAAGTTAGGCCAGCTTGGCACT
TGATGTAATTCTCCTTGGAATTTGCCCTTTTTGAGTTTGGATCTTGGTTCATTCTCAAGCCTCAGACAGT
GGTTCAAAGTTTTTTTCTTCCATTTCAGGTGTCGTGACGTACGGCCACCATGACCGAGTACAAGCCCACG
GTGCGCCTCGCCACCCGCGACGACGTCCCCAGGGCCGTACGCACCCTCGCCGCCGCGTTCGCCGACTACC
CCGCCACGCGCCACACCGTCGATCCGGACCGCCACATCGAGCGGGTCACCGAGCTGCAAGAACTCTTCCT
CACGCGCGTCGGGCTCGACATCGGCAAGGTGTGGGTCGCGGACGACGGCGCCGCCGTGGCGGTCTGGACC
ACGCCGGAGAGCGTCGAAGCGGGGGCGGTGTTCGCCGAGATCGGCCCGCGCATGGCCGAGTTGAGCGGTT
CCCGGCTGGCCGCGCAGCAACAGATGGAAGGCCTCCTGGCGCCGCACCGGCCCAAGGAGCCCGCGTGGTT
CCTGGCCACCGTCGGAGTCTCGCCCGACCACCAGGGCAAGGGTCTGGGCAGCGCCGTCGTGCTCCCCGGA
GTGGAGGCGGCCGAGCGCGCCGGGGTGCCCGCCTTCCTGGAGACCTCCGCGCCCCGCAACCTCCCCTTCT
ACGAGCGGCTCGGCTTCACCGTCACCGCCGACGTCGAGGTGCCCGAAGGACCGCGCACCTGGTGCATGAC
CCGCAAGCCCGGTGCCTGAACGCGTTAAGTCGACAATCAACCTCTGGATTACAAAATTTGTGAAAGATTG
ACTGGTATTCTTAACTATGTTGCTCCTTTTACGCTATGTGGATACGCTGCTTTAATGCCTTTGTATCATG
CTATTGCTTCCCGTATGGCTTTCATTTTCTCCTCCTTGTATAAATCCTGGTTGCTGTCTCTTTATGAGGA
GTTGTGGCCCGTTGTCAGGCAACGTGGCGTGGTGTGCACTGTGTTTGCTGACGCAACCCCCACTGGTTGG
GGCATTGCCACCACCTGTCAGCTCCTTTCCGGGACTTTCGCTTTCCCCCTCCCTATTGCCACGGCGGAAC
TCATCGCCGCCTGCCTTGCCCGCTGCTGGACAGGGGCTCGGCTGTTGGGCACTGACAATTCCGTGGTGTT
GTCGGGGAAATCATCGTCCTTTCCTTGGCTGCTCGCCTGTGTTGCCACCTGGATTCTGCGCGGGACGTCC
TTCTGCTACGTCCCTTCGGCCCTCAATCCAGCGGACCTTCCTTCCCGCGGCCTGCTGCCGGCTCTGCGGC
CTCTTCCGCGTCTTCGCCTTCGCCCTCAGACGAGTCGGATCTCCCTTTGGGCCGCCTCCCCGCGTCGACT
TTAAGACCAATGACTTACAAGGCAGCTGTAGATCTTAGCCACTTTTTAAAAGAAAAGGGGGGACTGGAAG
GGCTAATTCACTCCCAACGAAGACAAGATCTGCTTTTTGCTTGTACTGGGTCTCTCTGGTTAGACCAGAT
CTGAGCCTGGGAGCTCTCTGGCTAACTAGGGAACCCACTGCTTAAGCCTCAATAAAGCTTGCCTTGAGTG
CTTCAAGTAGTGTGTGCCCGTCTGTTGTGTGACTCTGGTAACTAGAGATCCCTCAGACCCTTTTAGTCAG
TGTGGAAAATCTCTAGCAGTACGTATAGTAGTTCATGTCATCTTATTATTCAGTATTTATAACTTGCAAA
GAAATGAATATCAGAGAGTGAGAGGAACTTGTTTATTGCAGCTTATAATGGTTACAAATAAAGCAATAGC
ATCACAAATTTCACAAATAAAGCATTTTTTTCACTGCATTCTAGTTGTGGTTTGTCCAAACTCATCAATG
TATCTTATCATGTCTGGCTCTAGCTATCCCGCCCCTAACTCCGCCCATCCCGCCCCTAACTCCGCCCAGT
TCCGCCCATTCTCCGCCCCATGGCTGACTAATTTTTTTTATTTATGCAGAGGCCGAGGCCGCCTCGGCCT
CTGAGCTATTCCAGAAGTAGTGAGGAGGCTTTTTTGGAGGCCTAGGGACGTACCCAATTCGCCCTATAGT
GAGTCGTATTACGCGCGCTCACTGGCCGTCGTTTTACAACGTCGTGACTGGGAAAACCCTGGCGTTACCC
AACTTAATCGCCTTGCAGCACATCCCCCTTTCGCCAGCTGGCGTAATAGCGAAGAGGCCCGCACCGATCG
CCCTTCCCAACAGTTGCGCAGCCTGAATGGCGAATGGG
[124 nt withheld, positions 4099-4222]
C
[91 nt withheld, positions 4224-4314]
A
[49 nt withheld, positions 4316-4364]
CCTTTGACGTTGGAGTCCACGTTCTTT
[37 nt withheld, positions 4392-4428]
ACCCTATCTCGGTCTATTCTTTTGATTTATAAGGGATTTTGCCGATTTCGGCCTATTGGTTAAAAAATGA
GCTGATTTAACAAAAATTTAACGCGAATTTTAACAAAATATTAACGCTTACAATTTAGGTGGCACTTTTC
GGGGAAATGTGCGCGGAACCCCTATTTGTTTATTTTTCTAAATACATTCAAATATGTATCCGCTCATGAG
ACAATAACCCTGATAAATGCTTCAATAATATTGAAAAAGGAAGAGTATGAGTATTCAACATTTCCGTGTC
GCCCTTATTCCCTTTTTTGCGGCATTTTGCCTTCCTGTTTTTGCTCACCCAGAAACGCTGGTGAAAGTAA
AAGATGCTGAAGATCAGTTGGGTGCACGAGTGGGTTACATCGAACTGGATCTCAACAGCGGTAAGATCCT
TGAGAGTTTTCGCCCCGAAGAACGTTTTCCAATGATGAGCACTTTTAAAGTTCTGCTATGTGGCGCGGTA
TTATCCCGTATTGACGCCGGGCAAGAGCAACTCGGTCGCCGCATACACTATTCTCAGAATGACTTGGTTG
AGTACTCACCAGTCACAGAAAAGCATCTTACGGATGGCATGACAGTAAGAGAATTATGCAGTGCTGCCAT
AACCATGAGTGATAACACTGCGGCCAACTTACTTCTGACAACGATCGGAGGACCGAAGGAGCTAACCGCT
TTTTTGCACAACATGGGGGATCATGTAACTCGCCTTGATCGTTGGGAACCGGAGCTGAATGAAGCCATAC
CAAACGACGAGCGTGACACCACGATGCCTGTAGCAATGGCAACAACGTTGCGCAAACTATTAACTGGCGA
ACTACTTACTCTAGCTTCCCGGCAACAATTAATAGACTGGATGGAGGCGGATAAAGTTGCAGGACCACTT
CTGCGCTCGGCCCTTCCGGCTGGCTGGTTTATTGCTGATAAATCTGGAGCCGGTGAGCGTGGGTCTCGCG
GTATCATTGCAGCACTGGGGCCAGATGGTAAGCCCTCCCGTATCGTAGTTATCTACACGACGGGGAGTCA
GGCAACTATGGATGAACGAAATAGACAGATCGCTGAGATAGGTGCCTCACTGATTAAGCATTGGTAACTG
TCAGACCAAGTTTACTCATATATACTTTAGATTGATTTAAAACTTCATTTTTAATTTAAAAGGATCTAGG
TGAAGATCCTTTTTGATAATCTCATGACCAAAATCCCTTAACGTGAGTTTTCGTTCCACTGAGCGTCAGA
CCCCGTAGAAAAGATCAAAGGATCTTCTTGAGATCCTTTTTTTCTGCGCGTAATCTGCTGCTTGCAAACA
AAAAAACCACCGCTACCAGCGGTGGTTTGTTTGCCGGATCAAGAGCTACCAACTCTTTTTCCGAAGGTAA
CTGGCTTCAGCAGAGCGCAGATACCAAATACTGTTCTTCTAGTGTAGCCGTAGTTAGGCCACCACTTCAA
GAACTCTGTAGCACCGCCTACATACCTCGCTCTGCTAATCCTGTTACCAGTGGCTGCTGCCAGTGGCGAT
AAGTCGTGTCTTACCGGGTTGGACTCAAGACGATAGTTACCGGATAAGGCGCAGCGGTCGGGCTGAACGG
GGGGTTCGTGCACACAGCCCAGCTTGGAGCGAACGACCTACACCGAACTGAGATACCTACAGCGTGAGCT
ATGAGAAAGCGCCACGCTTCCCGAAGGGAGAAAGGCGGACAGGTATCCGGTAAGCGGCAGGGTCGGAACA
GGAGAGCGCACGAGGGAGCTTCCAGGGGGAAACGCCTGGTATCTTTATAGTCCTGTCGGGTTTCGCCACC
TCTGACTTGAGCGTCGATTTTTGTGATGCTCGTCAGGGGGGCGGAGCCTATGGAAAAACGCCAGCAACGC
GGCCTTTTTACGGTTCCTGGCCTTTTGCTGGCCTTTTGCTCACATGTTCTTTCCTGCGTTATCCCCTGAT
TCTGTGGATAACCGTATTACCGCCTTTGAGTGAGCTGATACCGCTCGCCGCAGCCGAACGACCGAGCGCA
GCGAGTCAGTGAGCGAGGAAGCGGAAGAGCGCCCAATACGCAAACCGCCTCTCCCCGCGCGTTGGCCGAT
TCATTAATGCAGCTGGCACGACAGGTTTCCCGACTGGAAAGCGGGCAGTGAGCGCAACGCAATTAATGTG
AGTTAGCTCACTCATTAGGCACCCCAGGCTTTACACTTTATGCTTCCGGCTCGTATGTTGTGTGGAATTG
TGAGCGGATAACAATTTCACACAGGAAACAGCTATGACCATGATTACGCCAAGCGCGCAATTAACCCTCA
CTAAAGGGAACAAAAGCTGGAGCTGCAAGCTTAATGTAGTCTTATGCAATACTCTTGTAGTCTTGCAACA
TGGTAACGATGAGTTAGCAACATGCCTTACAAGGAGAGAAAAAGCACCGTGCATGCCGATTGGTGGAAGT
AAGGTGGTACGATCGTGCCTTATTAGGAAGGCAACAGACGGGTCTGACATGGATTGGACGAACCACTGAA
TTGCCGCATTGCAGAGATATTGTATTTAAGTGCCTAGCTCGATACATAAACGGGTCTCTCTGGTTAGACC
AGATCTGAGCCTGGGAGCTCTCTGGCTAACTAGGGAACCCACTGCTTAAGCCTCAATAAAGCTTGCCTTG
AGTGCTTCAAGTAGTGTGTGCCCGTCTGTTGTGTGACTCTGGTAACTAGAGATCCCTCAGACCCTTTTAG
TCAGTGTGGAAAATCTCTAGCAGTGGCGCCCGAACAGGGACTTGAAAGCGAAAGGGAAACCAGAGGAGCT
CTCTCGACGCAGGACTCGGCTTGCTGAAGCGCGCACGGCAAGAGGCGAGGGGCGGCGACTGGTGAGTACG
CCAAAAATTTTGACTAGCGGAGGCTAGAAGGAGAGAGATGGGTGCGAGAGCGTCAGTATTAAGCGGGGGA
GAATTAGATCGCGATGGGAAAAAATTCGGTTAAGGCCAGGGGGAAAGAAAAAATATAAATTAAAACATAT
AGTATGGGCAAGCAGGGAGCTAGAACGATTCGCAGTTAATCCTGGCCTGTTAGAAACATCAGAAGGCTGT
AGACAAATACTGGGACAGCTACAACCATCCCTTCAGACAGGATCAGAAGAACTTAGATCATTATATAATA
CAGTAGCAACCCTCTATTGTGTGCATCAAAGGATAGAGATAAAAGACACCAAGGAAGCTTTAGACAAGAT
AGAGGAAGAGCAAAACAAAAGTAAGACCACCGCACAGCAAGCGGCCGCTGATCTTCAGACCTGGAGGAGG
AGATATGAGGGACAATTGGAGAAGTGAATTATATAAATATAAAGTAGTAAAAATTGAACCATTAGGAGTA
GCACCCACCAAGGCAAAGAGAAGAGTGGTGCAGAGAGAAAAAAGAGCAGTGGGAATAGGAGCTTTGTTCC
TTGGGTTCTTGGGAGCAGCAGGAAGCACTATGGGCGCAGCGTCAATGACGCTGACGGTACAGGCCAGACA
ATTATTGTCTGGTATAGTGCAGCAGCAGAACAATTTGCTGAGGGCTATTGAGGCGCAACAGCATCTGTTG
CAACTCACAGTCTGGGGCATCAAGCAGCTCCAGGCAAGAATCCTGGCTGTGGAAAGATACCTAAAGGATC
AACAGCTCCTGGGGATTTGGGGTTGCTCTGGAAAACTCATTTGCACCACTGCTGTGCCTTGGAATGCTAG
TTGGAGTAATAAATCTCTGGAACAGATTTGGAATCACACGACCTGGATGGAGTGGGACAGAGAAATTAAC
AATTACACAAGCTTAATACACTCCTTAATTGAAGAATCGCAAAACCAGCAAGAAAAGAATGAACAAGAAT
TATTGGAATTAGATAAATGGGCAAGTTTGTGGAATTGGTTTAACA
Features (pLannotate 1.2.2; 29 found; start..end, strand, type, name):
      3..158     +  CDS            env (fragment): ENV_HV1H2 - Experimental evidence at protein level: Swiss-Prot protein existence level 1. [Transmembrane protein gp41]: Acts as a class I viral fusion protein. Under the current model, the protein has at least 3 conformational states: pre-fusion native state, pre-hairpin intermediate state, and post-fusion hairpin state. During fusion of viral and target intracellular membranes, the coiled coil regions (heptad repeats) assume a trimer-of-hairpins structure, positioning the fusion peptide in close proximity to the C-terminal region of the ectodomain. The formation of this structure appears to d
    162..402     +  promoter       U6 promoter: RNA polymerase III promoter for human U6 snRNA
    432..507     +  misc_RNA       gRNA scaffold: guide RNA scaffold for the Streptococcus pyogenes CRISPR/Cas9 system
    563..680     +  misc_feature   cPPT/CTS: central polypurine tract and central termination sequence of HIV-1
    746..812     +  CDS            small t antigen (fragment): SV40 (simian virus 40) small t antigen
    838..1049    +  promoter       EF-1α core promoter: core promoter for human elongation factor EF-1α
   1050..1988    +  intron         EF-1α intron A: intron upstream of the start codon of human EF-1α
   2010..2609    +  CDS            PuroR (fragment): puromycin N-acetyltransferase; pac from Streptomyces; confers resistance to puromycin
   2625..3213    +  misc_feature   WPRE: woodchuck hepatitis virus posttranscriptional regulatory element
   3264..3283    +  misc_feature   cPPT/CTS (fragment): central polypurine tract and central termination sequence of HIV-1
   3285..3518    +  LTR            3' LTR (ΔU3): self-inactivating 3' long terminal repeat (LTR) from HIV-1
   3596..3717    +  polyA_signal   SV40 poly(A) signal: SV40 polyadenylation signal
   3757..3892    +  rep_origin     SV40 ori: SV40 origin of replication
   3913..3931    -  promoter       T7 promoter: promoter for bacteriophage T7 RNA polymerase
   3939..4094    +  CDS            lacZα (fragment): LacZα fragment of β-galactosidase; lacZ fragment
   4099..4527    +  rep_origin     f1 ori (sequence partly withheld): f1 bacteriophage origin of replication; arrow indicates direction of (+) strand synthesis
   4580..4684    +  promoter       AmpR promoter: bla
   4685..5545    +  CDS            AmpR: β-lactamase; bla; confers resistance to ampicillin, carbenicillin, and related antibiotics
   5716..6304    +  rep_origin     ori: high-copy-number ColE1/pMB1/pBR322/pUC origin of replication
   6487..6579    +  CDS            lacI (fragment): lac repressor; lacI; The lac repressor binds to the lac operator to inhibit transcription in E. coli. This inhibition can be relieved by adding lactose or isopropyl-β-D-thiogalactopyranoside (IPTG).
   6592..6613    +  protein_bind   CAP binding site: CAP binding activates transcription in the presence of cAMP. E. coli catabolite activator protein
   6628..6658    +  promoter       lac promoter: promoter for the E. coli lac operon
   6666..6682    +  protein_bind   lac operator: The lac repressor binds to the lac operator to inhibit transcription in E. coli. This inhibition can be relieved by adding lactose or isopropyl-β-D-thiogalactopyranoside (IPTG). lac repressor encoded by lacI
   6727..6745    +  promoter       T3 promoter: promoter for bacteriophage T3 RNA polymerase
   6773..6999    +  promoter       RSV promoter: Rous sarcoma virus enhancer/promoter
   7000..7180    +  LTR            5' LTR (truncated): truncated 5' long terminal repeat (LTR) from HIV-1
   7227..7352    +  misc_feature   HIV-1 Ψ: packaging signal of human immunodeficiency virus type 1
   7336..7699    +  CDS            HIV-1 gag (fragment): gag protein from human immunodeficiency virus 1; gag
   7845..8078    +  misc_feature   RRE: The Rev response element (RRE) of HIV-1 allows for Rev-dependent mRNA export from the nucleus to the cytoplasm.
