[The description below was written by a language model from this plasmid's Addgene catalogue record and pLannotate feature annotations shown in this document.]
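Description:
pXPR_003 sgINTS12 guide 1 is a lentiviral single-guide RNA expression plasmid built on the pXPR_003 backbone and intended for CRISPR knockout of human INTS12. The guide cassette consists of a human U6 RNA polymerase III promoter driving a 20-nucleotide INTS12-targeting spacer fused to the Streptococcus pyogenes Cas9 gRNA scaffold. No Cas9 coding sequence is annotated in the 8.3 kb sequence, so the nuclease must be provided separately, for example by target cells that already express Cas9. Downstream of the guide cassette, an EF-1α core promoter with its intron A drives the puromycin N-acetyltransferase gene, allowing puromycin selection of transduced mammalian cells. A WPRE follows to enhance transcript stability and expression.

The viral framework is of the third-generation, self-inactivating type. An RSV promoter fused to a truncated HIV-1 5' LTR produces the genomic RNA in packaging cells. It is followed by the Ψ packaging signal with adjoining gag sequence, the Rev response element for Rev-dependent nuclear export, a cPPT/CTS that aids nuclear import, and a ΔU3 3' LTR that disables LTR promoter activity after integration. The short env, gag and small t antigen fragments annotated are residual sequences rather than functional genes. Outside the LTRs lie an SV40 poly(A) signal and SV40 origin, an f1 origin, and leftover lac, T7 and T3 elements from the cloning backbone.

In bacteria the plasmid replicates from a high-copy ColE1/pUC origin under ampicillin selection, and a recombination-deficient host strain is recorded, as is common for LTR-containing vectors. It was deposited with a study of tumor cell resistance to CAR T cell therapy in pancreatic cancer.
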