Addgene plasmid #193606: pXPR_003 sgINTS12 guide 1
Purpose: INTS12 knockout
Depositing lab: William Hahn. Depositing organization: Dana-Farber Cancer Institute. Publication: Systematic interrogation of tumor cell resistance to CAR T cell therapy in pancreatic cancer. Hagel KR, Arafeh R, Gang S, Arnoff TE, Larson RC, Doench JG, Mathewson ND, Wucherpfennig KW, Maus MV, Hahn WC. Cancer Res. 2022 Dec 22:CAN-22-2245. doi: 10.1158/0008-5472.CAN-22-2245. PubMed 36548402.
Backbone
  Vector backbone: pXPR_003
  Vector type: Lentiviral
  Selectable markers: Puromycin
Growth in bacteria
  Bacterial resistance: Ampicillin, 100 μg/mL
  Growth temperature: 30°C
  Growth strain: NEB Stable
  Copy number: High Copy
Gene/Insert
  Gene/Insert name: sgINTS12 guide 1
  gRNA/shRNA sequence: AACTTACCTACAAACAACGC
  Species: H. sapiens (human)
  Entrez Gene: INTS12 (a.k.a. INT12, PHF22, SBBI22)
  Cloning method: Restriction Enzyme; 5′ cloning site Unknown (unknown if destroyed); 3′ cloning site Unknown (unknown if destroyed)
Terms and licenses: Academic/Nonprofit Terms; Industry Terms: Not Available to Industry
How to cite: pXPR_003 sgINTS12 guide 1 was a gift from William Hahn (Addgene plasmid # 193606 ; http://n2t.net/addgene:193606 ; RRID:Addgene_193606)
